>Addgene plasmid #185204 | pST_Q96Q06-2_DrHD_b03_dom1 (pBS0676) | addgene full sequence | sequence record 366795 | Addgene NGS Result
GACGTCGACGGATCGGGAGATCTCCCGATCCCCTATGGTGCACTCTCAGTACAATCTGCTCTGATGCCGC
ATAGTTAAGCCAGTATCTGCTCCCTGCTTGTGTGTTGGAGGTCGCTGAGTAGTGCGCGAGCAAAATTTAA
GCTACAACAAGGCAAGGCTTGACCGACAATTGCATGAAGAATCTGCTTAGGGTTAGGCGTTTTGCGCTGC
TTCGCGATGTACGGGCCAGATATACGCGTTGACATTGATTATTGACTAGTTATTAATAGTAATCAATTAC
GGGGTCATTAGTTCATAGCCCATATATGGAGTTCCGCGTTACATAACTTACGGTAAATGGCCCGCCTGGC
TGACCGCCCAACGACCCCCGCCCATTGACGTCAATAATGACGTATGTTCCCATAGTAACGCCAATAGGGA
CTTTCCATTGACGTCAATGGGTGGAGTATTTACGGTAAACTGCCCACTTGGCAGTACATCAAGTGTATCA
TATGCCAAGTACGCCCCCTATTGACGTCAATGACGGTAAATGGCCCGCCTGGCATTATGCCCAGTACATG
ACCTTATGGGACTTTCCTACTTGGCAGTACATCTACGTATTAGTCATCGCTATTACCATGGTGATGCGGT
TTTGGCAGTACATCAATGGGCGTGGATAGCGGTTTGACTCACGGGGATTTCCAAGTCTCCACCCCATTGA
CGTCAATGGGAGTTTGTTTTGGCACCAAAATCAACGGGACTTTCCAAAATGTCGTAACAACTCCGCCCCA
TTGACGCAAATGGGCGGTAGGCGTGTACGGTGGGAGGTCTATATAAGCAGAGCTCTCTGGCTAACTAGAG
AACCCACTGCTTACTGGCTTATCGAAATTAATACGACTCACTATAGGGAGACCCAAGCTGGCTAGCCACC
ATGGGAGTGACAGGAGCCGCCAATGTGGCTAAGGGCTGATGAATTGCCAATTGAAATTTGACGGCCTATG
TCACTGAAACTATCCAAACACCCCATGTCGATACTGAACGTATCGACGCATACCTCCTTCCTTGAAAACG
CACAATCATACAACTGGGCACATAATGCGTACGCCCATCTAGTACACCCATCTCTGTAGGTCCAGTTCAA
GAGCTGGAAGAGCACCCTCCACTTAGACGTGCCGTAAGATAGAGGTTAGTGAGAATAGCCATCCAATATG
AGCGTTGATAGCTAGACGAGGATAAGGCAGTGATAGAAGGGGCACCAAGCTTCATTCGCACCCGCTGATC
AGCCTCGACTGTGCCTTCTAGTTGCCAGCCATCTGTTGTTTGCCCCTCCCCCGTGCCTTCCTTGACCCTG
GAAGGTGCCACTCCCACTGTCCTTTCCTAATAAAATGAGGAAATTGCATCGCATTGTCTGAGTAGGTGTC
ATTCTATTCTGGGGGGTGGGGTGGGGCAGGACAGCAAGGGGGAGGATTGGGAAGACAATAGCAGGCATGC
TGGGGATGCGGTGGGCTCTATGGCTTCTGAGGCGGAAAGAACCAGCTGGGGCTCTAGGGGGTATCCCC
[124 nt withheld, positions 1539-1662]
C
[91 nt withheld, positions 1664-1754]
A
[49 nt withheld, positions 1756-1804]
CCTTTGACGTTGGAGTCCACGTTCTTT
[37 nt withheld, positions 1832-1868]
ACCCTATCTCGGTCTATTCTTTTGATTTATAAGGGATTTTGCCGATTTCGGCCTATTGGTTAAAAAATGA
GCTGATTTAACAAAAATTTAACGCGAATTAATTCTGTGGAATGTGTGTCAGTTAGGGTGTGGAAAGTCCC
CAGGCTCCCCAGCAGGCAGAAGTATGCAAAGCATGCATCTCAATTAGTCAGCAACCAGGTGTGGAAAGTC
CCCAGGCTCCCCAGCAGGCAGAAGTATGCAAAGCATGCATCTCAATTAGTCAGCAACCATAGTCCCGCCC
CTAACTCCGCCCATCCCGCCCCTAACTCCGCCCAGTTCCGCCCATTCTCCGCCCCATGGCTGACTAATTT
TTTTTATTTATGCAGAGGCCGAGGCCGCCTCTGCCTCTGAGCTATTCCAGAAGTAGTGAGGAGGCTTTTT
TGGAGGCCTAGGCTTTTGCAAAAAGCTCCCGGGAGCTTGTATATCCATTTTCGGATCTGATCAGCACGTG
TTGACAATTAATCATCGGCATAGTATATCGGCATAGTATAATACGACAAGGTGAGGAACTAAACCATGGC
CAAGTTGACCAGTGCCGTTCCGGTGCTCACCGCGCGCGACGTCGCCGGAGCGGTCGAGTTCTGGACCGAC
CGGCTCGGGTTCTCCCGGGACTTCGTGGAGGACGACTTCGCCGGTGTGGTCCGGGACGACGTGACCCTGT
TCATCAGCGCGGTCCAGGACCAGGTGGTGCCGGACAACACCCTGGCCTGGGTGTGGGTGCGCGGCCTGGA
CGAGCTGTACGCCGAGTGGTCGGAGGTCGTGTCCACGAACTTCCGGGACGCCTCCGGGCCGGCCATGACC
GAGATCGGCGAGCAGCCGTGGGGGCGGGAGTTCGCCCTGCGCGACCCGGCCGGCAACTGCGTGCACTTCG
TGGCCGAGGAGCAGGACTGACACGTGCTACGAGATTTCGATTCCACCGCCGCCTTCTATGAAAGGTTGGG
CTTCGGAATCGTTTTCCGGGACGCCGGCTGGATGATCCTCCAGCGCGGGGATCTCATGCTGGAGTTCTTC
GCCCACCCCAACTTGTTTATTGCAGCTTATAATGGTTACAAATAAAGCAATAGCATCACAAATTTCACAA
ATAAAGCATTTTTTTCACTGCATTCTAGTTGTGGTTTGTCCAAACTCATCAATGTATCTTATCATGTCTG
TATACCGTCGACCTCTAGCTAGAGCTTGGCGTAATCATGGTCATAGCTGTTTCCTGTGTGAAATTGTTAT
CCGCTCACAATTCCACACAACATACGAGCCGGAAGCATAAAGTGTAAAGCCTGGGGTGCCTAATGAGTGA
GCTAACTTACATTAATTGCGTTGCGCTCACTGCCCGCTTTCCAGTCGGGAAACCTGTCGTGCCAGCTGCA
TTAATGAATCGGCCAACGCGCGGGGAGAGGCGGTTTGCGTATTGGGCGCTCTTCCGCTTCCTCGCTCACT
GACTCGCTGCGCTCGGTCGTTCGGCTGCGGCGAGCGGTATCAGCTCACTCAAAGGCGGTAATACGGTTAT
CCACAGAATCAGGGGATAACGCAGGAAAGAACATGTGAGCAAAAGGCCAGCAAAAGGCCAGGAACCGTAA
AAAGGCCGCGTTGCTGGCGTTTTTCCATAGGCTCCGCCCCCCTGACGAGCATCACAAAAATCGACGCTCA
AGTCAGAGGTGGCGAAACCCGACAGGACTATAAAGATACCAGGCGTTTCCCCCTGGAAGCTCCCTCGTGC
GCTCTCCTGTTCCGACCCTGCCGCTTACCGGATACCTGTCCGCCTTTCTCCCTTCGGGAAGCGTGGCGCT
TTCTCATAGCTCACGCTGTAGGTATCTCAGTTCGGTGTAGGTCGTTCGCTCCAAGCTGGGCTGTGTGCAC
GAACCCCCCGTTCAGCCCGACCGCTGCGCCTTATCCGGTAACTATCGTCTTGAGTCCAACCCGGTAAGAC
ACGACTTATCGCCACTGGCAGCAGCCACTGGTAACAGGATTAGCAGAGCGAGGTATGTAGGCGGTGCTAC
AGAGTTCTTGAAGTGGTGGCCTAACTACGGCTACACTAGAAGAACAGTATTTGGTATCTGCGCTCTGCTG
AAGCCAGTTACCTTCGGAAAAAGAGTTGGTAGCTCTTGATCCGGCAAACAAACCACCGCTGGTAGCGGTG
GTTTTTTTGTTTGCAAGCAGCAGATTACGCGCAGAAAAAAAGGATCTCAAGAAGATCCTTTGATCTTTTC
TACGGGGTCTGACGCTCAGTGGAACGAAAACTCACGTTAAGGGATTTTGGTCATGAGATTATCAAAAAGG
ATCTTCACCTAGATCCTTTTAAATTAAAAATGAAGTTTTAAATCAATCTAAAGTATATATGAGTAAACTT
GGTCTGACAGTTACCAATGCTTAATCAGTGAGGCACCTATCTCAGCGATCTGTCTATTTCGTTCATCCAT
AGTTGCCTGACTCCCCGTCGTGTAGATAACTACGATACGGGAGGGCTTACCATCTGGCCCCAGTGCTGCA
ATGATACCGCGAGACCCACGCTCACCGGCTCCAGATTTATCAGCAATAAACCAGCCAGCCGGAAGGGCCG
AGCGCAGAAGTGGTCCTGCAACTTTATCCGCCTCCATCCAGTCTATTAATTGTTGCCGGGAAGCTAGAGT
AAGTAGTTCGCCAGTTAATAGTTTGCGCAACGTTGTTGCCATTGCTACAGGCATCGTGGTGTCACGCTCG
TCGTTTGGTATGGCTTCATTCAGCTCCGGTTCCCAACGATCAAGGCGAGTTACATGATCCCCCATGTTGT
GCAAAAAAGCGGTTAGCTCCTTCGGTCCTCCGATCGTTGTCAGAAGTAAGTTGGCCGCAGTGTTATCACT
CATGGTTATGGCAGCACTGCATAATTCTCTTACTGTCATGCCATCCGTAAGATGCTTTTCTGTGACTGGT
GAGTACTCAACCAAGTCATTCTGAGAATAGTGTATGCGGCGACCGAGTTGCTCTTGCCCGGCGTCAATAC
GGGATAATACCGCGCCACATAGCAGAACTTTAAAAGTGCTCATCATTGGAAAACGTTCTTCGGGGCGAAA
ACTCTCAAGGATCTTACCGCTGTTGAGATCCAGTTCGATGTAACCCACTCGTGCACCCAACTGATCTTCA
GCATCTTTTACTTTCACCAGCGTTTCTGGGTGAGCAAAAACAGGAAGGCAAAATGCCGCAAAAAAGGGAA
TAAGGGCGACACGGAAATGTTGAATACTCATACTCTTCCTTTTTCAATATTATTGAAGCATTTATCAGGG
TTATTGTCTCATGAGCGGATACATATTTGAATGTATTTAGAAAAATAAACAAATAGGGGTTCCGCGCACA
TTTCCCCGAAAAGTGCCACCT
Features (pLannotate 1.2.2; 20 found; start..end, strand, type, name):
     34..86      -  misc_feature   bom (fragment): basis of mobility region from pBR322
    241..620     +  enhancer       CMV enhancer: human cytomegalovirus immediate early enhancer
    621..824     +  promoter       CMV promoter: human cytomegalovirus (CMV) immediate early promoter
    820..853     +  LTR            5' LTR (truncated) (fragment): truncated 5' long terminal repeat (LTR) from HIV-1
    869..887     +  promoter       T7 promoter: promoter for bacteriophage T7 RNA polymerase
   1269..1493    +  polyA_signal   bGH poly(A) signal: bovine growth hormone polyadenylation signal
   1497..1518    +  promoter       SV40 promoter (fragment): SV40 enhancer and early promoter
   1539..1967    +  rep_origin     f1 ori (sequence partly withheld): f1 bacteriophage origin of replication; arrow indicates direction of (+) strand synthesis
   1981..2310    +  promoter       SV40 promoter: SV40 enhancer and early promoter
   2358..2405    +  promoter       EM7 promoter: synthetic bacterial promoter&nbsp
   2424..2798    +  CDS            BleoR: antibiotic-binding protein; Sh ble from Streptoalloteichus hindustanus; confers resistance to bleomycin, phleomycin, and Zeocin™
   2808..2933    +  CDS            ble (fragment): BLE_KLEPN - Experimental evidence at protein level: Swiss-Prot protein existence level 1. Binding protein with a strong affinity to the bleomycin family of antibiotics. Binds to CL990; an antimitotic-antibiotic compound. From Klebsiella pneumoniae.
   2928..3049    +  polyA_signal   SV40 poly(A) signal: SV40 polyadenylation signal
   3122..3138    -  protein_bind   lac operator: The lac repressor binds to the lac operator to inhibit transcription in E. coli. This inhibition can be relieved by adding lactose or isopropyl-β-D-thiogalactopyranoside (IPTG). lac repressor encoded by lacI
   3146..3176    -  promoter       lac promoter: promoter for the E. coli lac operon
   3191..3212    -  protein_bind   CAP binding site: CAP binding activates transcription in the presence of cAMP. E. coli catabolite activator protein
   3225..3317    -  CDS            lacI (fragment): lac repressor; lacI; The lac repressor binds to the lac operator to inhibit transcription in E. coli. This inhibition can be relieved by adding lactose or isopropyl-β-D-thiogalactopyranoside (IPTG).
   3500..4088    -  rep_origin     ori: high-copy-number ColE1/pMB1/pBR322/pUC origin of replication
   4259..5119    -  CDS            AmpR: β-lactamase; bla; confers resistance to ampicillin, carbenicillin, and related antibiotics
   5120..5224    -  promoter       AmpR promoter: bla
