[The description below was written by a language model from this plasmid's Addgene catalogue record and pLannotate feature annotations shown in this document.]
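Description:
pST_Q96Q06-2_DrHD_b03_dom1 (pBS0676) is a 5,249-nt mammalian expression plasmid built on a backbone recorded as YK 02. It was made by Gibson cloning to express a 339-bp insert, Q96Q06-2_DrHD_b03_dom1, which the record attributes to Deinococcus radiodurans. In E. coli it replicates from a high-copy ColE1/pUC-type origin and is selected with ampicillin through a bla (AmpR) cassette driven by its own promoter. An f1 origin is also present, which in principle allows single-stranded DNA production.

The expression unit consists of the human CMV immediate-early enhancer and promoter, followed by a T7 promoter and terminated by the bovine growth hormone polyadenylation signal. The insert itself is not annotated in the feature table, but the unannotated interval between the T7 promoter and the bGH poly(A) signal is where it would sit. No tags, signal peptides or reporters are called by the annotation, so the record does not establish whether the protein is fused to anything. A second cassette places the Sh ble bleomycin/Zeocin resistance gene under tandem SV40 early and EM7 promoters with an SV40 poly(A) signal, so this marker can be expressed in both mammalian cells and bacteria. Several short fragment hits (HIV-1 LTR, lacI, a Klebsiella ble fragment, bom) and the lac promoter/operator remnants look like backbone residue or annotation artefacts rather than functional parts.

The plasmid belongs to a set used to test natural and designed proteins inspired by extremotolerant organisms for condensate formation and effects on apoptosis in human cells. This construct was among the worst performers in the apoptosis assay, inducing apoptosis rather than attenuating it. The depositor names pSecTag2 B as the negative control for that assay.
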