Addgene plasmid #185204: pST_Q96Q06-2_DrHD_b03_dom1 (pBS0676)
Purpose: For the mammalian expression of the Deinococcus radiodurans protein Q96Q06-2_DrHD_b03_dom1. This is one of the bottom performing targets in our apoptosis assay (it induced apoptosis).
Depositing lab: Pamela Silver. Depositing organization: Harvard Medical School. Publication: Natural and Designed Proteins Inspired by Extremotolerant Organisms Can Form Condensates and Attenuate Apoptosis in Human Cells. Veling MT, Nguyen DT, Thadani NN, Oster ME, Rollins NJ, Brock KP, Bethel NP, Lim S, Baker D, Way JC, Marks DS, Chang RL, Silver PA. ACS Synth Biol. 2022 Mar 18;11(3):1292-1302. doi: 10.1021/acssynbio.1c00572. Epub 2022 Feb 18. PubMed 35176859.
Backbone
  Vector backbone: YK 02
  Vector type: Mammalian Expression
Growth in bacteria
  Bacterial resistance: Ampicillin, 100 μg/mL
  Growth temperature: 37°C
  Growth strain: DH5alpha
  Copy number: High Copy
Gene/Insert
  Gene/Insert name: Q96Q06-2_DrHD_b03_dom1
  Species: D. radiodurans
  Insert size (bp): 339
  Cloning method: Gibson Cloning
Terms and licenses: Academic/Nonprofit Terms; Industry Terms: Not Available to Industry
Depositor comments: This is one of the bottom performing targets in our apoptosis assay (it induced apoptosis). See supplemental table 2 in our paper to see its performance in our assay. The negative control for this assay is pSecTag2 B which can be obtained from Thermo here https://www.thermofisher.com/order/catalog/product/V90020
How to cite: pST_Q96Q06-2_DrHD_b03_dom1 (pBS0676) was a gift from Pamela Silver (Addgene plasmid # 185204 ; http://n2t.net/addgene:185204 ; RRID:Addgene_185204)
